Addgene plasmid #54784: IFP2.0-C1
Purpose: (Empty Backbone) Localization: C1 Cloning Vector, Excitation: 684, Emission: 708
Depositing lab: Michael Davidson & Xiaokun Shu. Depositing organization: Florida State University, Tallahassee. Publication: An improved monomeric infrared fluorescent protein for neuronal and tumour brain imaging. Yu D, Gustafson WC, Han C, Lafaye C, Noirclerc-Savoye M, Ge WP, Thayer DA, Huang H, Kornberg TB, Royant A, Jan LY, Jan YN, Weiss WA, Shu X. Nat Commun. 2014 May 15;5:3626. doi: 10.1038/ncomms4626. PubMed 24832154.
Backbone
  Vector backbone: IFP2.0-C1
  Backbone size (bp): 4750
  Vector type: Mammalian Expression
  Selectable markers: Neomycin (select with G418)
  Tag / fusion protein: IFP2.0 (N terminal on backbone)
Growth in bacteria
  Bacterial resistance: Kanamycin, 50 μg/mL
  Growth temperature: 37°C
  Growth strain: DH5alpha
  Copy number: High Copy
Gene/Insert
  Gene/Insert name: None
  Tag / fusion protein: IFP2.0 (N terminal on backbone)
Terms and licenses: Academic/Nonprofit Terms; Industry Terms
Depositor comments: . Excitation = 684; Emission = 708
How to cite: IFP2.0-C1 was a gift from Michael Davidson & Xiaokun Shu (Addgene plasmid # 54784 ; http://n2t.net/addgene:54784 ; RRID:Addgene_54784)
