[The description below was written by a language model from this plasmid's Addgene catalogue record and pLannotate feature annotations shown in this document.]
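Description:
IFP2.0-C1 is an empty mammalian expression backbone of the "C1" cloning-vector type, designed for building fusions in which the infrared fluorescent protein IFP2.0 sits at the N terminus of a protein of interest. The catalogue lists the backbone as 4,750 bp, while the sequenced record that was annotated is 4,976 nt. Propagation in bacteria relies on a high-copy ColE1/pUC-type origin, and an f1 phage origin is also present. A single NeoR/KanR gene (Tn5 aminoglycoside phosphotransferase) serves both hosts. It is preceded by a bacterial bla-type promoter for kanamycin selection in E. coli and by the SV40 enhancer/early promoter for G418 selection of stably transfected mammalian cells, and it is terminated by the HSV TK polyadenylation signal. Short annotated fragments of ble, bGH poly(A) and SV40 large T antigen appear to be partial matches rather than functional units.

The expression cassette consists of the human cytomegalovirus immediate early enhancer and promoter driving the IFP2.0 coding sequence, followed directly by a multiple cloning site and the SV40 polyadenylation signal. No insert is present. A gene cloned in frame into the multiple cloning site would be expressed as a fusion carrying IFP2.0 at its N terminus. IFP2.0 is a constitutively fluorescent near-infrared protein that requires the cofactor biliverdin, with recorded excitation and emission at 684 and 708 nm. The automated annotation attributes its origin to Rhodopseudomonas palustris, which the catalogue fields do not confirm. The vector is suited to tagging and localizing proteins in mammalian cells in the infrared channel, and the associated publication describes IFP2.0 as an improved monomeric infrared protein for neuronal and brain tumour imaging.
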