Features (pLannotate 1.2.2; 14 found; start..end, strand, type, name):
     68..371     +  enhancer       CMV enhancer: human cytomegalovirus immediate early enhancer
    372..575     +  promoter       CMV promoter: human cytomegalovirus (CMV) immediate early promoter
    620..1582    +  CDS            iFP2.0: iFP2.0 is a basic (constitutively fluorescent) near ir fluorescent protein published in 2014, derived from Rhodopseudomonas palustris. It requires the cofactor biliverdin for fluorescence.
   1583..1648    +  misc_feature   MCS: multiple cloning site
   1665..1749    +  CDS            large T antigen (fragment): large T antigen from SV40 (simian virus 40)
   1772..1893    +  polyA_signal   SV40 poly(A) signal: SV40 polyadenylation signal
   1927..2355    -  rep_origin     f1 ori (sequence partly withheld): f1 bacteriophage origin of replication; arrow indicates direction of (+) strand synthesis
   2382..2486    +  promoter       AmpR promoter: bla
   2488..2845    +  promoter       SV40 promoter: SV40 enhancer and early promoter
   2880..3674    +  CDS            NeoR/KanR: aminoglycoside phosphotransferase from Tn5; aph(3')-II (or nptII); confers resistance to neomycin, kanamycin, and G418 (Geneticin®)
   3695..3847    +  CDS            ble (fragment): BLE_KLEPN - Experimental evidence at protein level: Swiss-Prot protein existence level 1. Binding protein with a strong affinity to the bleomycin family of antibiotics. Binds to CL990; an antimitotic-antibiotic compound. From Klebsiella pneumoniae.
   3906..3953    +  polyA_signal   HSV TK poly(A) signal: herpes simplex virus thymidine kinase polyadenylation signal (Cole and Stacy, 1985)
   4044..4060    -  polyA_signal   bGH poly(A) signal (fragment): bovine growth hormone polyadenylation signal
   4282..4870    +  rep_origin     ori: high-copy-number ColE1/pMB1/pBR322/pUC origin of replication
>Addgene plasmid #54784 | IFP2.0-C1 | addgene full sequence | sequence record 164258 | Addgene NGS results
CATGCATTAGTTATTAATAGTAATCAATTACGGGGTCATTAGTTCATAGCCCATATATGGAGTTCCGCGT
TACATAACTTACGGTAAATGGCCCGCCTGGCTGACCGCCCAACGACCCCCGCCCATTGACGTCAATAATG
ACGTATGTTCCCATAGTAACGCCAATAGGGACTTTCCATTGACGTCAATGGGTGGAGTATTTACGGTAAA
CTGCCCACTTGGCAGTACATCAAGTGTATCATATGCCAAGTACGCCCCCTATTGACGTCAATGACGGTAA
ATGGCCCGCCTGGCATTATGCCCAGTACATGACCTTATGGGACTTTCCTACTTGGCAGTACATCTACGTA
TTAGTCATCGCTATTACCATGGTGATGCGGTTTTGGCAGTACATCAATGGGCGTGGATAGCGGTTTGACT
CACGGGGATTTCCAAGTCTCCACCCCATTGACGTCAATGGGAGTTTGTTTTGGCACCAAAATCAACGGGA
CTTTCCAAAATGTCGTAACAACTCCGCCCCATTGACGCAAATGGGCGGTAGGCGTGTACGGTGGGAGGTC
TATATAAGCAGAGCTGGTTTAGTGAACCGTCAGATCCGCTAGCGCTACCGGTCGCCACCATGGCTCGGGA
CCCTCAACCTTTCTTCCCTCCTCTGTATCTCGGAGGACCAGAGATCACTACTGAGAACTGCGAGCGGGAA
CCTATACATATACCAGGTTCTATTCAACCTCATGGAGCACTGCTCACAGCCGATGGACATTCTGGCGAGG
TGCTGCAAGTTTCACTCAACGCAGCCACTTTCCTGGGCCAGGAACCAACTGTTCTGCGGGGACAGACCCT
GGCAGCCCTGCTGCCAGACCAGTGGCCTGCTCTGCAGACTGCCCTGCCTCCAGGCTGCCAGGACGCCCTG
CAGTATCGCGCCACCCTGGATTGGCCCGCCGCCGGACACCTGAGCCTGACCGTGCATAGGGTGGCCGAGC
TGCTGATTCTGGAATTCGAGCCTACTGAGGCATGGGACTCTATTGGACCCCACGCTCTGAGAAATGCAAT
GTTCGCTCTGGAGAGTGCTCCTAATCTCCGGGCACTGGCTGAAGTCGCAACCCAAACAGTCCGGGAACTG
TCAGGTTTCGACCGGGTGATGCTGTACAAGTTTGCACCAGACGCAACAGGAGAGGTTATTGCCGAAGCAA
GGCGCGAGGGCATGCAGGCTTACCTCGGGCATAGGTTTCCCGCATCCACCACCCCTGCACAAGCTAGGGC
CCTCTACACAAGACACCTGCTCCGGCTGACCGCAGACACCAGGGCTGCAGCAGTGCCCCTCGACCCCGTG
CTGAATCCCCAGACAAATGCTCCTACACCTCTGGGCGGAGCTGTCCTCAGAGCTACATCCCCAATGCACA
TGCAGTACCTGAGGAATATGGGAGTGGGCTCCTCCCTGAGCGTCAGCGTCGTGGTCGGCGGCCAGCTGTG
GGGACTGATTGTCTGCCACCATCAGACACCCTACGTGCTGCCACCCGATCTGCGGACCACCCTGGAGTAT
CTGGGGAGGCTCCTGTCCCTGCAGGTGCAGAGGAAAGAAGCCTCCGGACTCAGATCTCGAGCTCAAGCTT
CGAATTCTGCAGTCGACGGTACCGCGGGCCCGGGATCCACCGGATCTAGATAACTGATCATAATCAGCCA
TACCACATTTGTAGAGGTTTTACTTGCTTTAAAAAACCTCCCACACCTCCCCCTGAACCTGAAACATAAA
ATGAATGCAATTGTTGTTGTTAACTTGTTTATTGCAGCTTATAATGGTTACAAATAAAGCAATAGCATCA
CAAATTTCACAAATAAAGCATTTTTTTCACTGCATTCTAGTTGTGGTTTGTCCAAACTCATCAATGTATC
TTAACGCGTAAATTGTAAGCGTTAATATTTTGTTAAAATTCGCGTTAAATTTTTGTTAAATCAGCTCATT
TTTTAACCAATAGGCCGAAATCGGCAAAATCCCTTATAAATCAAAAGAATAGACCGAGATAGGGT
[37 nt withheld, positions 2026-2062]
AAAGAACGTGGACTCCAACGTCAAAGG
[49 nt withheld, positions 2090-2138]
T
[91 nt withheld, positions 2140-2230]
G
[124 nt withheld, positions 2232-2355]
CAGGTGGCACTTTTCGGGGAAATGTGCGCGGAACCCCTATTTGTTTATTTTTCTAAATACATTCAAATAT
GTATCCGCTCATGAGACAATAACCCTGATAAATGCTTCAATAATATTGAAAAAGGAAGAGTCCTGAGGCG
GAAAGAACCAGCTGTGGAATGTGTGTCAGTTAGGGTGTGGAAAGTCCCCAGGCTCCCCAGCAGGCAGAAG
TATGCAAAGCATGCATCTCAATTAGTCAGCAACCAGGTGTGGAAAGTCCCCAGGCTCCCCAGCAGGCAGA
AGTATGCAAAGCATGCATCTCAATTAGTCAGCAACCATAGTCCCGCCCCTAACTCCGCCCATCCCGCCCC
TAACTCCGCCCAGTTCCGCCCATTCTCCGCCCCATGGCTGACTAATTTTTTTTATTTATGCAGAGGCCGA
GGCCGCCTCGGCCTCTGAGCTATTCCAGAAGTAGTGAGGAGGCTTTTTTGGAGGCCTAGGCTTTTGCAAA
GATCGATCAAGAGACAGGATGAGGATCGTTTCGCATGATTGAACAAGATGGATTGCACGCAGGTTCTCCG
GCCGCTTGGGTGGAGAGGCTATTCGGCTATGACTGGGCACAACAGACAATCGGCTGCTCTGATGCCGCCG
TGTTCCGGCTGTCAGCGCAGGGGCGCCCGGTTCTTTTTGTCAAGACCGACCTGTCCGGTGCCCTGAATGA
ACTGCAAGACGAGGCAGCGCGGCTATCGTGGCTGGCCACGACGGGCGTTCCTTGCGCAGCTGTGCTCGAC
GTTGTCACTGAAGCGGGAAGGGACTGGCTGCTATTGGGCGAAGTGCCGGGGCAGGATCTCCTGTCATCTC
ACCTTGCTCCTGCCGAGAAAGTATCCATCATGGCTGATGCAATGCGGCGGCTGCATACGCTTGATCCGGC
TACCTGCCCATTCGACCACCAAGCGAAACATCGCATCGAGCGAGCACGTACTCGGATGGAAGCCGGTCTT
GTCGATCAGGATGATCTGGACGAAGAGCATCAGGGGCTCGCGCCAGCCGAACTGTTCGCCAGGCTCAAGG
CGAGCATGCCCGACGGCGAGGATCTCGTCGTGACCCATGGCGATGCCTGCTTGCCGAATATCATGGTGGA
AAATGGCCGCTTTTCTGGATTCATCGACTGTGGCCGGCTGGGTGTGGCGGACCGCTATCAGGACATAGCG
TTGGCTACCCGTGATATTGCTGAAGAGCTTGGCGGCGAATGGGCTGACCGCTTCCTCGTGCTTTACGGTA
TCGCCGCTCCCGATTCGCAGCGCATCGCCTTCTATCGCCTTCTTGACGAGTTCTTCTGAGCGGGACTCTG
GGGTTCGAAATGACCGACCAAGCGACGCCCAACCTGCCATCACGAGATTTCGATTCCACCGCCGCCTTCT
ATGAAAGGTTGGGCTTCGGAATCGTTTTCCGGGACGCCGGCTGGATGATCCTCCAGCGCGGGGATCTCAT
GCTGGAGTTCTTCGCCCACCCTAGGGGGAGGCTAACTGAAACACGGAAGGAGACAATACCGGAAGGAACC
CGCGCTATGACGGCAATAAAAAGACAGAATAAAACGCACGGTGTTGGGTCGTTTGTTCATAAACGCGGGG
TTCGGTCCCAGGGCTGGCACTCTGTCGATACCCCACCGAGACCCCATTGGGGCCAATACGCCCGCGTTTC
TTCCTTTTCCCCACCCCACCCCCCAAGTTCGGGTGAAGGCCCAGGGCTCGCAGCCAACGTCGGGGCGGCA
GGCCCTGCCATAGCCTCAGGTTACTCATATATACTTTAGATTGATTTAAAACTTCATTTTTAATTTAAAA
GGATCTAGGTGAAGATCCTTTTTGATAATCTCATGACCAAAATCCCTTAACGTGAGTTTTCGTTCCACTG
AGCGTCAGACCCCGTAGAAAAGATCAAAGGATCTTCTTGAGATCCTTTTTTTCTGCGCGTAATCTGCTGC
TTGCAAACAAAAAAACCACCGCTACCAGCGGTGGTTTGTTTGCCGGATCAAGAGCTACCAACTCTTTTTC
CGAAGGTAACTGGCTTCAGCAGAGCGCAGATACCAAATACTGTTCTTCTAGTGTAGCCGTAGTTAGGCCA
CCACTTCAAGAACTCTGTAGCACCGCCTACATACCTCGCTCTGCTAATCCTGTTACCAGTGGCTGCTGCC
AGTGGCGATAAGTCGTGTCTTACCGGGTTGGACTCAAGACGATAGTTACCGGATAAGGCGCAGCGGTCGG
GCTGAACGGGGGGTTCGTGCACACAGCCCAGCTTGGAGCGAACGACCTACACCGAACTGAGATACCTACA
GCGTGAGCTATGAGAAAGCGCCACGCTTCCCGAAGGGAGAAAGGCGGACAGGTATCCGGTAAGCGGCAGG
GTCGGAACAGGAGAGCGCACGAGGGAGCTTCCAGGGGGAAACGCCTGGTATCTTTATAGTCCTGTCGGGT
TTCGCCACCTCTGACTTGAGCGTCGATTTTTGTGATGCTCGTCAGGGGGGCGGAGCCTATGGAAAAACGC
CAGCAACGCGGCCTTTTTACGGTTCCTGGCCTTTTGCTGGCCTTTTGCTCACATGTTCTTTCCTGCGTTA
TCCCCTGATTCTGTGGATAACCGTATTACCG
