>Addgene plasmid #54784 | IFP2.0-C1 | depositor partial sequence | sequence record 85183 | insert sequence
CGTCAGATCCGCTAGCGCTACCGGTCGCCACCATGGCTCGGGACCCTCAACCTTTCTTCCCTCCTCTGTA
TCTCGGAGGACCAGAGATCACTACTGAGAACTGCGAGCGGGAACCTATACATATACCAGGTTCTATTCAA
CCTCATGGAGCACTGCTCACAGCCGATGGACATTCTGGCGAGGTGCTGCAAGTTTCACTCAACGCAGCCA
CTTTCCTGGGCCAGGAACCAACTGTTCTGCGGGGACAGACCCTGGCAGCCCTGCTGCCAGACCAGTGGCC
TGCTCTGCAGACTGCCCTGCCTCCAGGCTGCCAGGACGCCCTGCAGTATCGCGCCACCCTGGATTGGCCC
GCCGCCGGACACCTGAGCCTGACCGTGCATAGGGTGGCCGAGCTGCTGATTCTGGAATTCGAGCCTACTG
AGGCATGGGACTCTATTGGACCCCACGCTCTGAGAAATGCAATGTTCGCTCTGGAGAGTGCTCCTAATCT
CCGGGCACTGGCTGAAGTCGCAACCCAAACAGTCCGGGAACTGTCAGGTTTCGACCGGGTGATGCTGTAC
AAGTTTGCACCAGACGCAACAGGAGAGGTTATTGCCGAAGCAAGGCGCGAGGGCATGCAGGCTTACCTCG
GGCATAGGTTTCCCGCATCCACCACCCCTGCACAAGCTAGGGCCCTCTACACAAGACACCTGCTCCGGCT
GACCGCAGACACCAGGGCTGCAGCAGTGCCCCTCGACCCCGTGCTGAATCCCCAGACAAATGCTCCTACA
CCTCTGGGCGGAGCTGTCCTCAGAGCTACATCCCCAATGCACATGCAGTACCTGAGGAATATGGGAGTGG
GCTCCTCCCTGAGCGTCAGCGTCGTGGTCGGCGGCCAGCTGTGGGGACTGATTGTCTGCCACCATCAGAC
ACCCTACGTGCTGCCACCCGATCTGCGGACCACCCTGGAGTATCTGGGGAGGCTCCTGTCCCTGCAG
