>Addgene plasmid #54784 | IFP2.0-C1 | addgene partial sequence | sequence record 90720 | CMV-F 5'-CGCAAATGGGCGGTAGGCGTG-3'
AGTGAACCGTCAGATCCGCTAGCGCTACCGGTCGCCACCATGGCTCGGGACCCTCAACCTTTCTTCCCTC
CTCTGTATCTCGGAGGACCAGAGATCACTACTGAGAACTGCGAGCGGGAACCTATACATATACCAGGTTC
TATTCAACCTCATGGAGCACTGCTCACAGCCGATGGACATTCTGGCGAGGTGCTGCAAGTTTCACTCAAC
GCAGCCACTTTCCTGGGCCAGGAACCAACTGTTCTGCGGGGACAGACCCTGGCAGCCCTGCTGCCAGACC
AGTGGCCTGCTCTGCAGACTGCCCTGCCTCCAGGCTGCCAGGACGCCCTGCAGTATCGCGCCACCCTGGA
TTGGCCCGCCGCCGGACACCTGAGCCTGACCGTGCATAGGGTGGCCGAGCTGCTGATTCTGGAATTCGAG
CCTACTGAGGCATGGGACTCTATTGGACCCCACGCTCTGAGAAATGCAATGTTCGCTCTGGAGAGTGCTC
CTAATCTCCGGGCACTGGCTGAAGTCGCAACCCAAACAGTCCGGGAACTGTCAGGTTTCGACCGGGTGAT
GCTGTACAAGTTTGCACCAGACGCAACAGGAGAGGTTATTGCCGAAGCAAGGCGCGAGGGCATGCAGGCT
TACCTCGGGCATAGGTTTCCCGCATCCACCACCCCTGCACAAGCTAGGGCCCTCTACACAAGACACCTGC
TCCGGCTGACCGCAGACACCAGGGCTGCAGCAGTGCCCCTCGACCCCGTGCTGAATCCCCAGACAAATGC
TCCTACACCTCTGGGCGGAGCTGTCCTCAGAGCTACATCC
